>Addgene plasmid #119102 | SNX23-PX (1178-1312) | addgene full sequence | sequence record 275984 | Addgene NGS Result
TGTGGAATTGTGAGCGGATAACAATTTCACACAGGAAACAGTATTCATGTCCCCTATACTAGGTTATTGG
AAAATTAAGGGCCTTGTGCAACCCACTCGACTTCTTTTGGAATATCTTGAAGAAAAATATGAAGAGCATT
TGTATGAGCGCGATGAAGGTGATAAATGGCGAAACAAAAAGTTTGAATTGGGTTTGGAGTTTCCCAATCT
TCCTTATTATATTGATGGTGATGTTAAATTAACACAGTCTATGGCCATCATACGTTATATAGCTGACAAG
CACAACATGTTGGGTGGTTGTCCAAAAGAGCGTGCAGAGATTTCAATGCTTGAAGGAGCGGTTTTGGATA
TTAGATACGGTGTTTCGAGAATTGCATATAGTAAAGACTTTGAAACTCTCAAAGTTGATTTTCTTAGCAA
GCTACCTGAAATGCTGAAAATGTTCGAAGATCGTTTATGTCATAAAACATATTTAAATGGTGATCATGTA
ACCCATCCTGACTTCATGTTGTATGACGCTCTTGATGTTGTTTTATACATGGACCCAATGTGCCTGGATG
CGTTCCCAAAATTAGTTTGTTTTAAAAAACGTATTGAAGCTATCCCACAAATTGATAAGTACTTGAAATC
CAGCAAGTATATAGCATGGCCTTTGCAGGGCTGGCAAGCCACGTTTGGTGGTGGCGACCATCCTCCAAAA
TCGGATCTGGTTCCGCGTGGATCCGACCTGAAGGACCCGATTAAGATTTCTATTCCGCGCTACGTGCTGT
GTGGCCAAGGCAAGGACGCTCATTTTGAATTTGAAGTGAAGATTACCGTGCTGGATGAAACCTGGACGGT
TTTTCGTCGCTATAGCCGTTTCCGCGAAATGCATAAAACGCTGAAACTGAAGTACGCCGAACTGGCGGCC
CTGGAATTTCCGCCGAAAAAGCTGTTCGGCAACAAAGATGAACGTGTTATCGCAGAACGTCGCTCACACC
TGGAAAAATATCTGCGCGACTTTTTCTCGGTCATGCTGCAGAGCGCTACCTCTCCGCTGCATATTAATAA
AGTGGGCCTGACCCTGAGTAAGCACACGATCTGCGAATTTTCCCCGTTTTTCAAAAAGGGTGTCTTCGAC
TACAGTTAACTCGAGCGGCCGCATCGTGACTGACTGACGATCTGCCTCGCGCGTTTCGGTGATGACGGTG
AAAACCTCTGACACATGCAGCTCCCGGAGACGGTCACAGCTTGTCTGTAAGCGGATGCCGGGAGCAGACA
AGCCCGTCAGGGCGCGTCAGCGGGTGTTGGCGGGTGTCGGGGCGCAGCCATGACCCAGTCACGTAGCGAT
AGCGGAGTGTATAATTCTTGAAGACGAAAGGGCCTCGTGATACGCCTATTTTTATAGGTTAATGTCATGA
TAATAATGGTTTCTTAGACGTCAGGTGGCACTTTTCGGGGAAATGTGCGCGGAACCCCTATTTGTTTATT
TTTCTAAATACATTCAAATATGTATCCGCTCATGAGACAATAACCCTGATAAATGCTTCAATAATATTGA
AAAAGGAAGAGTATGAGTATTCAACATTTCCGTGTCGCCCTTATTCCCTTTTTTGCGGCATTTTGCCTTC
CTGTTTTTGCTCACCCAGAAACGCTGGTGAAAGTAAAAGATGCTGAAGATCAGTTGGGTGCACGAGTGGG
TTACATCGAACTGGATCTCAACAGCGGTAAGATCCTTGAGAGTTTTCGCCCCGAAGAACGTTTTCCAATG
ATGAGCACTTTTAAAGTTCTGCTATGTGGCGCGGTATTATCCCGTGTTGACGCCGGGCAAGAGCAACTCG
GTCGCCGCATACACTATTCTCAGAATGACTTGGTTGAGTACTCACCAGTCACAGAAAAGCATCTTACGGA
TGGCATGACAGTAAGAGAATTATGCAGTGCTGCCATAACCATGAGTGATAACACTGCGGCCAACTTACTT
CTGACAACGATCGGAGGACCGAAGGAGCTAACCGCTTTTTTGCACAACATGGGGGATCATGTAACTCGCC
TTGATCGTTGGGAACCGGAGCTGAATGAAGCCATACCAAACGACGAGCGTGACACCACGATGCCTGCAGC
AATGGCAACAACGTTGCGCAAACTATTAACTGGCGAACTACTTACTCTAGCTTCCCGGCAACAATTAATA
GACTGGATGGAGGCGGATAAAGTTGCAGGACCACTTCTGCGCTCGGCCCTTCCGGCTGGCTGGTTTATTG
CTGATAAATCTGGAGCCGGTGAGCGTGGGTCTCGCGGTATCATTGCAGCACTGGGGCCAGATGGTAAGCC
CTCCCGTATCGTAGTTATCTACACGACGGGGAGTCAGGCAACTATGGATGAACGAAATAGACAGATCGCT
GAGATAGGTGCCTCACTGATTAAGCATTGGTAACTGTCAGACCAAGTTTACTCATATATACTTTAGATTG
ATTTAAAACTTCATTTTTAATTTAAAAGGATCTAGGTGAAGATCCTTTTTGATAATCTCATGACCAAAAT
CCCTTAACGTGAGTTTTCGTTCCACTGAGCGTCAGACCCCGTAGAAAAGATCAAAGGATCTTCTTGAGAT
CCTTTTTTTCTGCGCGTAATCTGCTGCTTGCAAACAAAAAAACCACCGCTACCAGCGGTGGTTTGTTTGC
CGGATCAAGAGCTACCAACTCTTTTTCCGAAGGTAACTGGCTTCAGCAGAGCGCAGATACCAAATACTGT
CCTTCTAGTGTAGCCGTAGTTAGGCCACCACTTCAAGAACTCTGTAGCACCGCCTACATACCTCGCTCTG
CTAATCCTGTTACCAGTGGCTGCTGCCAGTGGCGATAAGTCGTGTCTTACCGGGTTGGACTCAAGACGAT
AGTTACCGGATAAGGCGCAGCGGTCGGGCTGAACGGGGGGTTCGTGCACACAGCCCAGCTTGGAGCGAAC
GACCTACACCGAACTGAGATACCTACAGCGTGAGCTATGAGAAAGCGCCACGCTTCCCGAAGGGAGAAAG
GCGGACAGGTATCCGGTAAGCGGCAGGGTCGGAACAGGAGAGCGCACGAGGGAGCTTCCAGGGGGAAACG
CCTGGTATCTTTATAGTCCTGTCGGGTTTCGCCACCTCTGACTTGAGCGTCGATTTTTGTGATGCTCGTC
AGGGGGGCGGAGCCTATGGAAAAACGCCAGCAACGCGGCCTTTTTACGGTTCCTGGCCTTTTGCTGGCCT
TTTGCTCACATGTTCTTTCCTGCGTTATCCCCTGATTCTGTGGATAACCGTATTACCGCCTTTGAGTGAG
CTGATACCGCTCGCCGCAGCCGAACGACCGAGCGCAGCGAGTCAGTGAGCGAGGAAGCGGAAGAGCGCCT
GATGCGGTATTTTCTCCTTACGCATCTGTGCGGTATTTCACACCGCATAAATTCCGACACCATCGAATGG
CGCAAAACCTTTCGCGGTATGGCATGATAGCGCCCGGAAGAGAGTCAATTCAGGGTGGTGAATGTGAAAC
CAGTAACGTTATACGATGTCGCAGAGTATGCCGGTGTCTCTTATCAGACCGTTTCCCGCGTGGTGAACCA
GGCCAGCCACGTTTCTGCGAAAACGCGGGAAAAAGTGGAAGCGGCGATGGCGGAGCTGAATTACATTCCC
AACCGCGTGGCACAACAACTGGCGGGCAAACAGTCGTTGCTGATTGGCGTTGCCACCTCCAGTCTGGCCC
TGCACGCGCCGTCGCAAATTGTCGCGGCGATTAAATCTCGCGCCGATCAACTGGGTGCCAGCGTGGTGGT
GTCGATGGTAGAACGAAGCGGCGTCGAAGCCTGTAAAGCGGCGGTGCACAATCTTCTCGCGCAACGCGTC
AGTGGGCTGATCATTAACTATCCGCTGGATGACCAGGATGCCATTGCTGTGGAAGCTGCCTGCACTAATG
TTCCGGCGTTATTTCTTGATGTCTCTGACCAGACACCCATCAACAGTATTATTTTCTCCCATGAAGACGG
TACGCGACTGGGCGTGGAGCATCTGGTCGCATTGGGTCACCAGCAAATCGCGCTGTTAGCGGGCCCATTA
AGTTCTGTCTCGGCGCGTCTGCGTCTGGCTGGCTGGCATAAATATCTCACTCGCAATCAAATTCAGCCGA
TAGCGGAACGGGAAGGCGACTGGAGTGCCATGTCCGGTTTTCAACAAACCATGCAAATGCTGAATGAGGG
CATCGTTCCCACTGCGATGCTGGTTGCCAACGATCAGATGGCGCTGGGCGCAATGCGCGCCATTACCGAG
TCCGGGCTGCGCGTTGGTGCGGATATCTCGGTAGTGGGATACGACGATACCGAAGACAGCTCATGTTATA
TCCCGCCGTTAACCACCATCAAACAGGATTTTCGCCTGCTGGGGCAAACCAGCGTGGACCGCTTGCTGCA
ACTCTCTCAGGGCCAGGCGGTGAAGGGCAATCAGCTGTTGCCCGTCTCACTGGTGAAAAGAAAAACCACC
CTGGCGCCCAATACGCAAACCGCCTCTCCCCGCGCGTTGGCCGATTCATTAATGCAGCTGGCACGACAGG
TTTCCCGACTGGAAAGCGGGCAGTGAGCGCAACGCAATTAATGTAAGTTAGCTCACTCATTAGGCACCCC
AGGCTTTACACTTTATGCTTCCGGCTCGTATGTTGTGTGGAATTGTGAGCGGATAACAATTTCACACAGG
AAACAGCTATGACCATGATTACGGATTCACTGGCCGTCGTTTTACAACGTCGTGACTGGGAAAACCCTGG
CGTTACCCAACTTAATCGCCTTGCAGCACATCCCCCTTTCGCCAGCTGGCGTAATAGCGAAGAGGCCCGC
ACCGATCGCCCTTCCCAACAGTTGCGCAGCCTGAATGGCGAATGGCGCTTTGCCTGGTTTCCGGCACCAG
AAGCGGTGCCGGAAAGCTGGCTGGAGTGCGATCTTCCTGAGGCCGATACTGTCGTCGTCCCCTCAAACTG
GCAGATGCACGGTTACGATGCGCCCATCTACACCAACGTGACCTATCCCATTACGGTCAATCCGCCGTTT
GTTCCCACGGAGAATCCGACGGGTTGTTACTCGCTCACATTTAATGTTGATGAAAGCTGGCTACAGGAAG
GCCAGACGCGAATTATTTTTGATGGCGTTGGAATTAGCTTATCGACTGCACGGTGCACCAATGCTTCTGG
CGTCAGGCAGCCATCGGAAGCTGTGGTATGGCTGTGCAGGTCGTAAATCACTGCATAATTCGTGTCGCTC
AAGGCGCACTCCCGTTCTGGATAATGTTTTTTGCGCCGACATCATAACGGTTCTGGCAAATATTCTGAAA
TGAGCTGTTGACAATTAATCATCGGCTCGTATAATG
Features (pLannotate 1.2.2; 17 found; start..end, strand, type, name):
      8..24      +  protein_bind   lac operator: The lac repressor binds to the lac operator to inhibit transcription in E. coli. This inhibition can be relieved by adding lactose or isopropyl-β-D-thiogalactopyranoside (IPTG). lac repressor encoded by lacI
     47..700     +  CDS            GST26_SCHJA: Experimental evidence at protein level: Swiss-Prot protein existence level 1. GST isoenzymes appear to play a central role in the parasite detoxification system. Other functions are also suspected including a role in increasing the solubility of haematin in the parasite gut. From Schistosoma japonicum (Blood fluke).
    725..1126    +  CDS            KIF16B (fragment): KI16B_HUMAN - Also known as C20orf23, KIAA1590, SNX23. Experimental evidence at protein level: Swiss-Prot protein existence level 1. Plus end-directed microtubule-dependent motor protein involved in endosome transport and receptor recycling and degradation. Regulates the plus end motility of early endosomes and the balance between recycling and degradation of receptors such as EGF receptor (EGFR) and FGF receptor (FGFR). Regulates the Golgi to endosome transport of FGFR-containing vesicles during early development, a key process for developing basement membrane and epiblast and primitive endod
   1162..1201    +  CDS            rop (fragment): Rop protein, which maintains plasmids at low copy number; rop
   1303..1343    +  misc_feature   bom (fragment): basis of mobility region from pBR322
   1448..1552    +  promoter       AmpR promoter: bla
   1553..2413    +  CDS            AmpR: β-lactamase; bla; confers resistance to ampicillin, carbenicillin, and related antibiotics
   2584..3172    +  rep_origin     ori: high-copy-number ColE1/pMB1/pBR322/pUC origin of replication
   3358..3409    -  misc_feature   bom (fragment): basis of mobility region from pBR322
   3416..3493    +  promoter       lacI promoter: lacI
   3494..4576    +  CDS            lacI: lac repressor; lacI; The lac repressor binds to the lac operator to inhibit transcription in E. coli. This inhibition can be relieved by adding lactose or isopropyl-β-D-thiogalactopyranoside (IPTG).
   4589..4610    +  protein_bind   CAP binding site: CAP binding activates transcription in the presence of cAMP. E. coli catabolite activator protein
   4625..4655    +  promoter       lac promoter: promoter for the E. coli lac operon
   4663..4679    +  protein_bind   lac operator: The lac repressor binds to the lac operator to inhibit transcription in E. coli. This inhibition can be relieved by adding lactose or isopropyl-β-D-thiogalactopyranoside (IPTG). lac repressor encoded by lacI
   4699..4872    +  CDS            lacZα: LacZα fragment of β-galactosidase; lacZ fragment
   5136..5252    -  CDS            yciV (fragment): RNAAM_ECOLI - Also known as trpH From Escherichia coli (strain K12).
   5328..5356    +  promoter       tac promoter: strong E. coli promoter; hybrid between the trp and lac UV5 promoters
