[The description below was written by a language model from this plasmid's Addgene catalogue record and pLannotate feature annotations shown in this document.]
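Description:
SNX23-PX (1178-1312) is a bacterial expression plasmid built on the pGEX4T2 backbone for producing the phox homology (PX) domain of human SNX23 as a glutathione S-transferase fusion in E. coli. SNX23 is an alternative name for the kinesin KIF16B, a plus end-directed microtubule motor involved in early endosome transport and receptor recycling. The insert covers residues 1178 to 1312 and was placed between the BamHI and XhoI sites, both of which were retained. The sequenced plasmid is 5,356 nt. It is maintained through a ColE1/pMB1-type origin and selected with ampicillin via the β-lactamase gene and its own promoter. The catalogue lists the copy number as unknown.

Expression is driven by the tac promoter, a strong trp/lac hybrid, followed by a lac operator. The plasmid also carries lacI with its own promoter, so the repressor keeps transcription off until it is relieved with IPTG. Downstream lies the Schistosoma japonicum GST coding sequence, which is fused at its C-terminal end to the KIF16B fragment, giving an N-terminal GST tag that allows affinity capture on glutathione resin. The annotation also picks up backbone remnants typical of pGEX vectors: short rop and bom fragments, a lac promoter/operator with a lacZα segment next to lacI, and a small yciV fragment. None of these is part of the expression cassette. The plasmid belongs to a study that classified human PX domains by their phosphoinositide binding specificities, so the recombinant domain is suited to lipid-binding and related biochemical or structural work.
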