Addgene plasmid #119102: SNX23-PX (1178-1312)
Purpose: Bacterial expression of human phox homology (PX) domain, SNX23-PX (1178-1312)
Depositing lab: Brett Collins. Depositing organization: University of Queensland. Publication: Classification of the human phox homology (PX) domains based on their phosphoinositide binding specificities. Chandra M, Chin YK, Mas C, Feathers JR, Paul B, Datta S, Chen KE, Jia X, Yang Z, Norwood SJ, Mohanty B, Bugarcic A, Teasdale RD, Henne WM, Mobli M, Collins BM. Nat Commun. 2019 Apr 4;10(1):1528. doi: 10.1038/s41467-019-09355-y. PubMed 30948714.
Backbone
  Vector backbone: pGEX4T2
  Vector type: Bacterial Expression
Growth in bacteria
  Bacterial resistance: Ampicillin, 100 μg/mL
  Growth temperature: 37°C
  Growth strain: DH5alpha
  Copy number: Unknown
Gene/Insert
  Gene/Insert name: SNX23-PX (1178-1312)
  Species: H. sapiens (human)
  Promoter: tac
  Tag / fusion protein: GST (N terminal on backbone)
  Cloning method: Restriction Enzyme; 5′ cloning site BamHI (not destroyed); 3′ cloning site XhoI (not destroyed)
  Sequencing primers: 5′ pGEX5
Terms and licenses: Academic/Nonprofit Terms; Industry Terms: Not Available to Industry
Depositor comments: Amino Acid Sequence: DLKDPIKISIPRYVLCGQGKDAHFEFEVKITVLDETWTVFRRYSRFREMHKTLKLKYAELAALEFPPKKLFGNKDERVIAERRSHLEKYLRDFFSVMLQSATSPLHINKVGLTLSKHTICEFSPFFKKGVFDYS
How to cite: SNX23-PX (1178-1312) was a gift from Brett Collins (Addgene plasmid # 119102 ; http://n2t.net/addgene:119102 ; RRID:Addgene_119102)
